Addgene plasmid #73517: CH00X
Purpose: TagRFP-T_PH pCFJ150 - contains C. elegans codon optimized TagRFP-T
Depositing lab: Bob Goldstein. Depositing organization: University of North Carolina at Chapel Hill. Publication: Comparative assessment of fluorescent proteins for in vivo imaging in an animal model system. Heppert JK, Dickinson DJ, Pani AM, Higgins CD, Steward A, Ahringer J, Kuhn JR, Goldstein B. Mol Biol Cell. 2016 Nov 7;27(22):3385-3394. doi: 10.1091/mbc.E16-01-0063. Epub 2016 Jul 6. PubMed 27385332.
Backbone
  Vector backbone: modified pCFJ150
  Total vector size (bp): 9601
Growth in bacteria
  Bacterial resistance: Ampicillin, 100 μg/mL
  Growth temperature: 37°C
  Growth strain: DH5alpha
  Copy number: Unknown
Gene/Insert
  Gene/Insert name: pmex-5::TagRFP-T::PH::tbb-2
  Species: C. elegans (nematode)
  Insert size (bp): 9601
  Promoter: mes-5
  Tag / fusion protein: TagRFP-T (N terminal on insert)
  Cloning method: Gibson Cloning
  Sequencing primers: 5′ GATTTTCCGTTTTCTCATTGTATTCTCTC; 3′ GAGGAGTTGGGATCCCTTG
Resource information
  A portion of this plasmid was derived from a plasmid made by: Gene was synthesized by IDT
Terms and licenses: Academic/Nonprofit Terms; Industry Terms: Not Available to Industry
How to cite: CH00X was a gift from Bob Goldstein (Addgene plasmid # 73517 ; http://n2t.net/addgene:73517 ; RRID:Addgene_73517)
