[The description below was written by a language model from this plasmid's Addgene catalogue record and pLannotate feature annotations shown in this document.]
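Description:
CH00X is a C. elegans transgene plasmid built by Gibson cloning in a modified pCFJ150 backbone. pCFJ150 is generally known as a MosSCI targeting vector for single-copy insertion into the worm genome, although the record itself does not describe the integration strategy. In bacteria it is maintained through a high-copy ColE1/pUC-type origin and selected with ampicillin via the β-lactamase gene and its promoter. The feature table also shows an unc-119 coding sequence, the usual rescue marker for identifying transformants in unc-119 mutant worms. There is a short fragment of another C. elegans gene that may belong to flanking genomic sequence, and an attB4 Gateway site remains at the start of the cassette. The catalogue lists the total size as 9601 bp, while the depositor's theoretical sequence is 9639 nt.

The payload is a fusion of C. elegans codon-optimized TagRFP-T, a red fluorescent protein derived from Entacmaea quadricolor, placed N-terminal to a fragment of rat phospholipase C delta 1. This fragment corresponds to the "PH" in the insert name, a domain that binds phosphatidylinositol 4,5-bisphosphate and so directs the reporter to the plasma membrane. The tbb-2 terminator follows the fusion. The promoter was not annotated: the insert name gives pmex-5, whereas the promoter field reads "mes-5", an inconsistency the record does not resolve. About 490 bp of unannotated sequence upstream of TagRFP-T presumably contains it. The gene was synthesized commercially. The construct comes from a study comparing fluorescent proteins for in vivo imaging in an animal model, where a membrane-localized TagRFP-T reporter would allow its performance to be assessed in living worms.
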