Features (pLannotate 1.2.2; 14 found; start..end, strand, type, name):
      1..21      +  protein_bind   attB4: mutant version of attB; core recombination site for the Gateway® BP reaction BP Clonase™
    510..1394    +  CDS            TagRFP-T: TagRFP-T is a basic (constitutively fluorescent) red fluorescent protein published in 2008, derived from Entacmaea quadricolor. It has low acid sensitivity.
   1401..1985    +  CDS            Plcd1 (fragment): PLCD1_RAT - Experimental evidence at protein level: Swiss-Prot protein existence level 1. The production of the second messenger molecules diacylglycerol (DAG) and inositol 1,4,5-trisphosphate (IP3) is mediated by activated phosphatidylinositol-specific phospholipase C enzymes (PubMed:16000311). Essential for trophoblast and placental development (By similarity). Binds phosphatidylinositol 4,5-bisphosphate (By similarity). From Rattus norvegicus (Rat).
   2036..2359    +  terminator     tbb-2 terminator: tbb-2; transcription terminator for the C. elegans tubulin beta-2 gene
   3731..3866    +  CDS            lacZα (fragment): LacZα fragment of β-galactosidase; lacZ fragment
   3872..3971    -  misc_feature   bom (fragment): basis of mobility region from pBR322
   4073..4108    -  CDS            rop (fragment): Rop protein, which maintains plasmids at low copy number; rop
   4203..4307    +  promoter       AmpR promoter: bla
   4308..5168    +  CDS            AmpR: β-lactamase; bla; confers resistance to ampicillin, carbenicillin, and related antibiotics
   5339..5927    +  rep_origin     ori: high-copy-number ColE1/pMB1/pBR322/pUC origin of replication
   6692..6708    -  CDS            M13 gene XI (fragment): pXI; XI; phage assembly
   7186..7401    -  CDS            GSLG1_CAEEL (fragment): Experimental evidence at protein level: Swiss-Prot protein existence level 1. From Caenorhabditis elegans.
   8275..8292    -  misc_feature   P element 5' end (fragment): No description available
   8403..9245    +  CDS            unc-119: UN119_CAEEL - Experimental evidence at protein level: Swiss-Prot protein existence level 1. Myristoyl-binding protein that acts as a cargo adapter: specifically binds the myristoyl moiety of a subset of N-terminally myristoylated proteins and is required for their localization. Plays a key role in ciliary membrane localization of proteins. Required for the establishment or function of the nervous system. From Caenorhabditis elegans.
>Addgene plasmid #73517 | CH00X | depositor full sequence | sequence record 137517 | Full Theoretical Sequence from Depositor
CAACTTTGTATAGAAAAGTTGAAATATCAGTTTTTAAAAAATTAAACCATAAAACAAATAATATAACCCA
ATTTTTACATCAAACCACAAGAAAAAAATACATTTGGGCCCACGGATAAAGAAATTAAAAAAATACATTT
TTTAAAGGCGCACCGAATTAAAATTCATTTGGGTCTTACCGCGTATACCGTACTCCGTTTGTTTGATCAT
TTTTGTCAGCGCTGGCGGTTGTTTTTTCATTTCATTTCTGCTTCAAAGACGTTTTCTCGAATAATTTTTC
GTTTATTCTCTTTTTTAAAATTAATTTCTAGCCGTAAATGTTATAAATTCACCCATTTAACGCAAATTTC
ATGGTAATCTCATGGAAAAATGCAGTTTCTTTGTTAAAGAAAGCTTAAATAGCAAAAATTCCCCGACTTT
CCCCAAAATCCTGCTCGATTTTCCGTTTTCTCATTGTATTCTCTCTTAATTAATTTTATCGATAATCAAT
TGAATGTTTCAGACAGAGAATGGTCTCCAAGGGAGAGGAGCTCATCAAGGAGAACATGCACATGAAGCTC
TACATGGAGGGAACCGTCAACAACCACCACTTCAAGTGCACCTCCGAGGGAGAGGGAAAGCCATACGAGG
GAACCCAAACCATGCGTATCAAGGTAAGTTTAAACATATATATACTAACTAACCCTGATTATTTAAATTT
TCAGGTCGTCGAGGGAGGACCACTCCCATTCGCCTTCGACATCCTCGCCACCTCCTTCATGTACGGATCC
CGTACCTTCATCAACCACACCCAAGGAATCCCAGACTTCTTCAAGCAATCCTTCCCAGAGGGATTCACCT
GGGAGCGTGTCACCACCTACGAGGACGGAGGAGTCCTCACCGCCACCCAAGACACCTCCCTCCAAGACGG
ATGCCTCATCTACAACGTCAAGGTAAGTTTAAACAGTTCGGTACTAACTAACCATACATATTTAAATTTT
CAGATCCGTGGAGTCAACTTCCCATCCAACGGACCAGTCATGCAAAAGAAGACCCTCGGATGGGAGGCCA
ACACCGAGATGCTCTACCCAGCCGACGGAGGACTCGAGGGACGTACCGACATGGCCCTCAAGCTCGTCGG
AGGAGGACACCTCATCTGCAACTTCAAGACCACCTACCGTTCCAAGGTAAGTTTAAACATGATTTTACTA
ACTAACTAATCTGATTTAAATTTTCAGAAGCCAGCCAAGAACCTCAAGATGCCAGGAGTCTACTACGTCG
ACCACCGTCTCGAGCGTATCAAGGAGGCCGACAAGGAGACCTACGTCGAGCAACACGAGGTCGCCGTCGC
CCGTTACTGCGACCTCCCATCCAAGCTCGGACACAAGCTCAACGGAATGGACGAGCTCTACAAGGCCGGC
CACGGACTCCAAGACGACCCAGACCTCCAAGCCCTCCTCAAGGGATCCCAACTCCTCAAGGTCAAGTCCT
CCTCCTGGCGTCGTGAGCGTTTCTACAAGCTCCAAGAGGACTGCAAGGTAAGTTTAAACATATATATACT
AACTAACCCTGATTATTTAAATTTTCAGACCATCTGGCAAGAGTCCCGTAAGGTAAGTTTAAACAGTTCG
GTACTAACTAACCATACATATTTAAATTTTCAGGTCATGCGTTCCCCAGAGTCCCAACTCTTCTCCATCG
AGGACATCCAAGAGGTCCGTATGGGACACCGTACCGAGGGACTCGAGAAGTTCGCCCGTGACATCCCAGA
GGACCGTTGCTTCTCCATCGTCTTCAAGGTAAGTTTAAACATGATTTTACTAACTAACTAATCTGATTTA
AATTTTCAGGACCAACGTAACACCCTCGACCTCATCGCCCCATCCCCAGCCGACGCCCAACACTGGGTCC
AAGGACTCCGTAAGATCATCCACCACTCCGGATCCATGGACCAACGTCAAAAGTCAGGAGCTAGCGGAGC
CGATTACAAGGATGACGATGACAAGAGAGGATCTGGATCTGACTACAAGGACGATGACGATAAGCGTTAA
GATAAATGCAAAATCCTTTCAAGCATTCCCTTCTTCTCTATCACTCTTCTTTCTTTTTGTCAAAAAATTC
TCTCGCTAATTTATTTGCTTTTTTAATGTTATTATTTTATGACTTTTTATAGTCACTGAAAAGTTTGCAT
CTGAGTGAAGTGAATGCTATCAAAATGTGATTCTGTCTGATGTACTTTCACAATCTCTCTTCAATTCCAT
TTTGAAGTGCTTTAAACCCGAAAGGTTGAGAAAAATGCGAGCGCTCAAATATTTGTATTGTGTTCGTTGA
GTGACCCAACAAAAAGAGGAAACTTTATTGTGCCGCCAAGAAAAAAGTCTCACGTACGGTGCGCGCGATG
CCGTATCACAACTGAGAAAAAAGACAAAACTTATTGAACAGTGTTCCTTTCAAAAAATTATTTTGTAAAA
AATCGAGTTTTTCTCCAAAATAACGCACGCAATCAAAAACAAGAAAACTAACGTGTTCTCCTGGGCGTGG
AACTCCTTATCAAGATTACCATTATTGTCTGTCAGAATTGATATTTCAATTATTTCATATCTAGACAAAC
CCGGGTGTCTTGCATTTATTAGTACTGTGAGTTTACATACAAACGAGGCTTACTCAGATAACATAGAGTC
ACCTCTAATTAGCAAAAACCCATTTCTAATTAGCTATTTCGACCAGTTCTAAAGTCACCGTAATTAGAAA
TGGTTTTTGTAGCTTTTCTAATTAGAAATGACCCCGAGATAAGTGAAATATGGCATTTTCTGGGTTTTCT
AGTAAGAAATGATCCCGCACGTAGTGATTCCGCGTTACAAGCCAAATTCAAATTAAAAAAGTATATTACA
CAATTCAAGTTACATTATTTTCAGGAAACAATGGCGAAGAGCAAAGCAGAGATTCAAAAGGAGGAAAGAG
ACAACAGATATGAACGAAGACTTCTTGAAAAGAGAAAGAGACATGAGGTGAGTAACCATGATAATAAATA
ATCAAGTAAGGGCTATAGATTTATAAATTCTGGAGTTAACAGTTTCGAAAAAAAGTAGTTTTCATATGTG
CGAAGGAATATCAAAAATAGGGGAATAGCCTAAACGAGTGAGAAAATTAAATGTTTGTTATTTTTTCAAA
AATGTCTGCAGGGCCGTTATCCTTTCAAATGCACTCTATCAAACATAGATCATATCCATCATATCTTATC
CAGAATTTATATCATATCCAAGATTGAGAGCGTTTCAAGGAAAATCTCAAACAACCATACAATTTTGTAG
ATCGACAACAAGGCCTCCACTTCTTCATCGATGGCCTCTGCAGCACCTGCACCACCAAGTTTGTATTTTT
CATATTAATATAAAGTGAGCCACGCATAGTCGTTTTTAGGATTTTTGCCAGATCGATGTCGCGCAAACAG
ACTGTTTTTTTTTCTTTGAAAGCCGTGCGTGACATGGGCCACGGATTGTAACGCCGCGCTGGATGGATAA
AAATTTATTCAGTTTTTTAGCCTTTACAAAATATGGTTCGACTACTTTCTTTATTTTTACATTTTTATAG
GTGCTCATTGAGCTGAGATATTTTGGGTATAATCGGAAAATCGCTGATTTTGGTCATTTTTCTGCACTAA
AGATTACACAAAAAGTTCAGTATTTAGATTCATTGTTGAAAATTGGGGATGATCTACAGATACATATCGC
CGTGTTCAAAAACACACGTGACGTCGTGACTGGGAAAACCCTGGCGTTACCCAACTTAATCGCCTTGCAG
CACATCCCCCTTTCGCCAGCTGGCGTAATAGCGAAGAGGCCCGCACCGATCGCCCTTCCCAACAGTTGCG
CAGCCTGAATGGCGAATGGCGCCTGATGCGGTATTTTCTCCTTACGCATCTGTGCGGTATTTCACACCGC
ATATGGTGCACTCTCAGTACAATCTGCTCTGATGCCGCATAGTTAAGCCAGCCCCGACACCCGCCAACAC
CCGCTGACGCGCCCTGACGGGCTTGTCTGCTCCCGGCATCCGCTTACAGACAAGCTGTGACCGTCTCCGG
GAGCTGCATGTGTCAGAGGTTTTCACCGTCATCACCGAAACGCGCGAGACGAAAGGGCCTCGTGATACGC
CTATTTTTATAGGTTAATGTCATGATAATAATGGTTTCTTAGACGTCAGGTGGCACTTTTCGGGGAAATG
TGCGCGGAACCCCTATTTGTTTATTTTTCTAAATACATTCAAATATGTATCCGCTCATGAGACAATAACC
CTGATAAATGCTTCAATAATATTGAAAAAGGAAGAGTATGAGTATTCAACATTTCCGTGTCGCCCTTATT
CCCTTTTTTGCGGCATTTTGCCTTCCTGTTTTTGCTCACCCAGAAACGCTGGTGAAAGTAAAAGATGCTG
AAGATCAGTTGGGTGCACGAGTGGGTTACATCGAACTGGATCTCAACAGCGGTAAGATCCTTGAGAGTTT
TCGCCCCGAAGAACGTTTTCCAATGATGAGCACTTTTAAAGTTCTGCTATGTGGCGCGGTATTATCCCGT
ATTGACGCCGGGCAAGAGCAACTCGGTCGCCGCATACACTATTCTCAGAATGACTTGGTTGAGTACTCAC
CAGTCACAGAAAAGCATCTTACGGATGGCATGACAGTAAGAGAATTATGCAGTGCTGCCATAACCATGAG
TGATAACACTGCGGCCAACTTACTTCTGACAACGATCGGAGGACCGAAGGAGCTAACCGCTTTTTTGCAC
AACATGGGGGATCATGTAACTCGCCTTGATCGTTGGGAACCGGAGCTGAATGAAGCCATACCAAACGACG
AGCGTGACACCACGATGCCTGTAGCAATGGCAACAACGTTGCGCAAACTATTAACTGGCGAACTACTTAC
TCTAGCTTCCCGGCAACAATTAATAGACTGGATGGAGGCGGATAAAGTTGCAGGACCACTTCTGCGCTCG
GCCCTTCCGGCTGGCTGGTTTATTGCTGATAAATCTGGAGCCGGTGAGCGTGGGTCTCGCGGTATCATTG
CAGCACTGGGGCCAGATGGTAAGCCCTCCCGTATCGTAGTTATCTACACGACGGGGAGTCAGGCAACTAT
GGATGAACGAAATAGACAGATCGCTGAGATAGGTGCCTCACTGATTAAGCATTGGTAACTGTCAGACCAA
GTTTACTCATATATACTTTAGATTGATTTAAAACTTCATTTTTAATTTAAAAGGATCTAGGTGAAGATCC
TTTTTGATAATCTCATGACCAAAATCCCTTAACGTGAGTTTTCGTTCCACTGAGCGTCAGACCCCGTAGA
AAAGATCAAAGGATCTTCTTGAGATCCTTTTTTTCTGCGCGTAATCTGCTGCTTGCAAACAAAAAAACCA
CCGCTACCAGCGGTGGTTTGTTTGCCGGATCAAGAGCTACCAACTCTTTTTCCGAAGGTAACTGGCTTCA
GCAGAGCGCAGATACCAAATACTGTCCTTCTAGTGTAGCCGTAGTTAGGCCACCACTTCAAGAACTCTGT
AGCACCGCCTACATACCTCGCTCTGCTAATCCTGTTACCAGTGGCTGCTGCCAGTGGCGATAAGTCGTGT
CTTACCGGGTTGGACTCAAGACGATAGTTACCGGATAAGGCGCAGCGGTCGGGCTGAACGGGGGGTTCGT
GCACACAGCCCAGCTTGGAGCGAACGACCTACACCGAACTGAGATACCTACAGCGTGAGCTATGAGAAAG
CGCCACGCTTCCCGAAGGGAGAAAGGCGGACAGGTATCCGGTAAGCGGCAGGGTCGGAACAGGAGAGCGC
ACGAGGGAGCTTCCAGGGGGAAACGCCTGGTATCTTTATAGTCCTGTCGGGTTTCGCCACCTCTGACTTG
AGCGTCGATTTTTGTGATGCTCGTCAGGGGGGCGGAGCCTATGGAAAAACGCCAGCAACGCGGCCTTTTT
ACGGTTCCTGGTCTTTTGCTGGCCTTTTGCTCACATGTTCTTTCCTGCGTTATCCCCTGATTCTGTGGAT
AACCGTATTACCGCCTTTGAGTGAGCTGATACCAGCGGATAACAATTTCACAGGGCCCTGTCGGATTATG
GGCTCTTCTTTTATCCTCTACTTTCTTTCTAGAAAATGCAAATGTTGAGTCAGAAATTGCTGAATGGAGT
ACAACTGCAATGGGTTTAGCTTATGTTTCTGGAACAATTACTGGTGGAATTGTGATTGAAAAGTAAGGTT
ATATTTCATTTCAATAAATGTTACCACAGTATAACAAAAACAAGTTACATTGTTCAGAGTATGTCTGAAT
GTATTATTATTATTGTATTTGTGCATCAGTACTGTAGTTGTACTGAAGAAGGGTTTAAAATAATCTCAAC
GTTTTTAAGACGAGTTAGTGAGAATACGGTCGCAGTTAGGATGTTTGGACATAGTTTTATTAGATAATCG
TGAACTAACTCACTATAAAAACCCGCTAACTCATTGAATAAGATAGTTTTAAACGTTCAAAATTTGAAGA
CAAAATTGTATGAATAAGTTTACAGAGTTGGTCGACGCAAGCTTCTCCTTCTCTTCACATTTCTCAATAA
TTTAGCTCTAATTGCATTCGTATTCTTCGCAAAAATACGTATTCTGATTGACCCGATGAAATACGGATGC
CTAGTTGCATTGATCATCTACGGTTATACTTATGGGTGAGGTTTTTCAAATATATTTTGATTTAATCGAA
TAATGAAATTTCAGAACTGGAGTTGGTCCAATTTCGTGGTTTATATCCTCTGAACTGGTACCTCAAAAAC
ATCGTAGTATTGCTCAATCTGTGGCATATTCAATGAATACTGTAATGGTGGTTATCAGTACATTTACAGT
ATTACCTCTATATTCCGTTATTGGTAGTTATGCTTTCCTTATTCTATATTCAATTCCTTCATTTATAAGT
ATGCTTATATTATTTCGCTACTTACCGGAAACCAAAGGACGAGAGATTCATGATATTGTGAATGAACTTA
AAAAAAAATGAAAACCTTTGAAAACGTTCATACGGCCGAAATTTTACTTGATCGAGCCAATTGAACTTTT
GTTAAGACTTACAGAAAAGTGAGAGATTTTGTTACAAAAAAGTGAGAAAAAAGCGAAAATGAACAGGAAA
AAGAAGAAAAATACACCCGAAGTATCATATAAAAATTAAAAAGATTGTTTGACCTGGCGGAACTTTTTTG
CAAAAACTCTGAATATCCATGGCACATGCTTCGTGCAAAACAGGATCCAAATGAATATCAACAAGAGATT
CTTGAAGACGACGAGCCACTTGCTCAGAGCATTGCTTATCTCGAATGAGACCCTTGTTAAAATCATTTTT
CAAACATTATATGACATTGTCGAAATGTCCTCCTGATTCCATGATGGTAGCAAACTCACTTCGTCTTTGA
GCCAATTTATCCAAGTCCTTGTAAAAAGTATTCGAAAATTGTTAACGGATAAAATGTTTATTATAATATC
AAAAACAATTTGTCAGTTGACCACTTTTTGATATATTTGACAGAAACCGGGATGAATTGGCTCAAAGTTA
GGGCGCCCTTCTATTACAGGGTTTCTGATAACAAACCGGTTATTAACTCCCAACAAGGGATGATTTCAAT
TCATCATGCTCAAATTGACCCAAATTAAGTTACATGACAAATTCATCGCCCTTTTCAACTCTTCTTGGCT
CATCATCTGTTATTCTGTTCCTATTCTGTCTGCACCCTATACCCCTTTGCATACTCTCTCGTCATTCCTT
TCTTGGATAGTGTCTTCTTCTCCCCAGCTCTGCTACTTCTATGACTTGCGCCCGCTGCTTTTCCGCTCGT
TCCTCTCCTCTCTGACGTCTTCTTCTGCTTCTTTTCTCCTTCCTTTTTCCCTTCTCAATCTTCCTCTTTT
TCCCATTTCTGTCAATCATTCGAAGAAGAAGAAGAAGAAGACCCTCATTCATTTCATTTTTTTTTCTGTC
GGTGTGTGCTGCTCGGTTAAGAGTGAGCTCTCTATTCCACGTCTTCTTCTTTTTCTTCTTCGATTCGAAT
CAATCACTCCACCAAAACGCATTCGTTTTTGGGATTCACCCCGCGGTTCGCAATAGGTTTCTTTTTCAAA
TTATTAGCGTTATAAATAGAAAAATGGTGGAGTTTCAATAAAAATGATAATTTACAAAGTGTATTTTGAT
TACATGTACTCAAAAAGGTTGAAATTTTTCATACCAGTTTTCCGGAAATCCATCTGATATCATTATCGTA
TTTTTCTTTTTAAAAATGTTTTCAAAAAAAAACAAAATATAGCTGGTTATTTGGCACCCTCTAATTACCA
TTTTCCTGTCACACCACACTCTTTTCCTTCTTCCACTTCTTTCCGTTTTCAGCCGCTTCCAACCAAACCG
ATATGAAAGCCGAGCAACAACGATCGATTCCACCCGGCTCGGCGACCTTCCCGTCGCAGGTGAGACTCAG
AAAACTAGAGAAACCGCTCAACTAACTCTTGATATCCGATTTCATTCTTTTCTCTTTTCTTTTTGTTGAA
CTTTTCCATATTTCCAGATGCCACGGCCACCACCAAGCACCGAACAAGGAATCACAACGGAATCGGAGCT
TGCGAAGAAAGCTCAAATCACTCCGAACGACGTTTTAGCACTTCCGGGAATCACTCAAGGTATCTTGCTC
CCTTTGGATTTCAGTTTAAAACATAAATTTAGGATTCTTATGCTCCCCATCTGCGAACATCTATAACATC
GAGTTCACCAAGTTCCAAATCCGTGATCTGGACACTGAGCAAGTGCTTTTCGAGATCGCCAAACCGGAGA
ACGATCAGGAGAATGATGAGTCGCCACAGGAGTCGGCAAGATACGTGCGTTATAGATTTGCTCCAAACTT
TTTGAAACTCAAAACGGTCGGAGCAACTGTGGAATTCAAAGTAGGAGACATCCCAATCCATCATTTCCGA
ATGATCGAACGTCACTTCTTCAAAGATCGCCTTCTGAAGTGTTTTGACTTTGAATTCGGATTCTGTATTC
CGAATTCACGAAACAACTGTGAACATATCTATGAGTTCCCTCAACTCTCTCAACAACTCAGTGAGTCATT
ATTCTAAAAAGTACAATTCAAAAGACTAATCTCTTTTTCAGTGGACGACATGATCAACAATCCAAACGAG
ACTCGTTCTGACAGCTTCTATTTCGTCGATAACAAACTCGTCATGCACAACAAAGCCGACTACTCATATG
ATGCATAAATATTTAATACAAAAATGTTCTGGATAATTATTCTGTCGAATAGAAAAAAAACTCCAAATGT
GATTAAATTCCAATAATTCCTGTCTAGTTTGTTCCTTCCCCTTCCCCTTCTCATGTTCAATGCATTCCTA
AGCTTTTCAGTTCCCCCCTTGTTTCTATATTTTTTCGCTGTCCTGTCACACTCGCTAAAAACACTAATCA
CACGGAAATCTGTTTTCAATAAAAACTCCAACTTTAACTCATTTTCAATTTCAACTGAAAGATTTTTTCA
TTAGAGAATGTCTAGAACTAGGCCCGGGCTACGTAATACGACTCACTTAAGGCCTTGACTAGAGGGTACC
AGAGCTCACCTAGGCAGGAACAGCTATGACCATGATTACGCCAAGCTAT
