>Addgene plasmid #73517 | CH00X | addgene partial sequence | sequence record 139159 | pDD-F1 5'-CAGACTTCTTCAAGCAATCCTTC-3'
CACCTACGAGGACGGAGGAGTCCTCACCGCCACCCAAGACACCTCCCTCCAAGACGGATGCCTCATCTAC
AACGTCAAGGTAAGTTTAAACAGTTCGGTACTAACTAACCATACATATTTAAATTTTCAGATCCGTGGAG
TCAACTTCCCATCCAACGGACCAGTCATGCAAAAGAAGACCCTCGGATGGGAGGCCAACACCGAGATGCT
CTACCCAGCCGACGGAGGACTCGAGGGACGTACCGACATGGCCCTCAAGCTCGTCGGAGGAGGACACCTC
ATCTGCAACTTCAAGACCACCTACCGTTCCAAGGTAAGTTTAAACATGATTTTACTAACTAACTAATCTG
ATTTAAATTTTCAGAAGCCAGCCAAGAACCTCAAGATGCCAGGAGTCTACTACGTCGACCACCGTCTCGA
GCGTATCAAGGAGGCCGACAAGGAGACCTACGTCGAGCAACACGAGGTCGCCGTCGCCCGTTACTGCGAC
CTCCCATCCAAGCTCGGACACAAGCTCAACGGAATGGACGAGCTCTACAAGGCCGGCCACGGACTCCAAG
ACGACCCAGACCTCCAAGCCCTCCTCAAGGGATCCCAACTCCTCAAGGTCAAGTCCTCCTCCTGGCGTCG
TGAGCGTTTCTACAAGCTCCAAGAGGACTGCAAGGTAAGTTTAAACATATATATACTAACTAACCCTGAT
TATTTAAATTTTCAGACCATCTGGCAAGAGTCCCGTAAGGTAAGTTTAAACAGTTCGGTACTAACTAACC
ATACATATTTAAATTTTCAGGTCATGCGTTCCCCAGAGTCCCAACTCTTCTCCATCGAG
