>Addgene plasmid #73517 | CH00X | addgene partial sequence | sequence record 139160 | cetagBFP-R 5'-AGTCTGGGATTCCTTGGGTG-3'
GGGACGTCTGAGGAGGTGGCGAGGATGTCGAAGGCGAATGGGAGTGGTCCTCCCTCGACGACCTGAAAAT
TTAAATAATCAGGGTTAGTTAGTATATATATGTTTAAACTTACCTTGATACGCATGGTTTGGGTTCCCTC
GTATGGCTTTCCCTCTCCCTCGGAGGTGCACTTGAAGTGGTGGTTGTTGACGGTTCCCTCCATGTAGAGC
TTCATGTGCATGTTCTCCTTGATGAGCTCCTCTCCCTTGGAGACCATTCTCTGTCTGAAACATTCAATTG
ATTATCGATAAAATTAATTAAGAGAGAATACAATGAGAAAACGGAAAATCGAGCAGGATTTTGGGGAAAG
TCGGGGAATTTTTGCTATTTAAGCTTTCTTTAACAAAGAAACTGCATTTTTCCATGAGATTACCATGAAA
TTTGCGTTAAATGGGTGAATTTATAACATTTACGGCTAGAAATTAATTTTAAAAAAGAGAATAAACGAAA
AATTATTCGAGAAAACGTCTTTGAAGCAGAAATGAAATGAAAAAACAACCGCCAGCGCTGACAAAAATGA
TCAAACAAACGGAGTACGGTATACGCGGTAAGACCCAAATGAATTTTAATTCGGTGCGCCTTTAAAAAAT
GTATTTTTTTAATTTCTTTATCCGTGGGCCCAAATGTATTTTTTTCTTGTGGTTTGATGTAAAAATTGGG
TTATATTATTTGTTTTATGGTTTAATTTTTTAAAAACTGATATTTCAACTTTTCTATACAAAGTTGATAG
CTTGGCGTAATCATGGTCATAGCTGTTCCTGCCTAGGTGAGCTCTGGTACCCTCTAGTCAAGGCCTTAAG
TGAGTCGTATTACGTAGCCCGGGCCTAGTTCTAGACATTCTCT
